>Addgene plasmid #215460 | pENTR2b-Src(Y527F) | addgene full sequence | sequence record 445936 | Addgene NGS Result
CTTTCCTGCGTTATCCCCTGATTCTGTGGATAACCGTATTACCGCTAGCATGGATCTCGGGGACGTCTAA
CTACTAAGCGAGAGTAGGGAACTGCCAGGCATCAAATAAAACGAAAGGCTCAGTCGGAAGACTGGGCCTT
TCGTTTTATCTGTTGTTTGTCGGTGAACGCTCTCCTGAGTAGGACAAATCCGCCGGGAGCGGATTTGAAC
GTTGTGAAGCAACGGCCCGGAGGGTGGCGGGCAGGACGCCCGCCATAAACTGCCAGGCATCAAACTAAGC
AGAAGGCCATCCTGACGGATGGCCTTTTTGCGTTTCTACAAACTCTTCCTGTTAGTTAGTTACTTAAGCT
CGGGCCCCAAATAATGATTTTATTTTGACTGATAGTGACCTGTTCGTTGCAACAAATTGATAAGCAATGC
TTTTTTATAATGCCAACTTTGTACAAAAAAGCAGGCTGGCGCCGGAACCAATTCAGTCGACTGGATCCGG
TACCGCCACCATGGGGAGCAGCAAGAGCAAGCCCAAGGACCCCAGCCAGCGCCGGCGCAGCCTGGAGCCA
CCCGACAGCACCCACCACGGGGGATTCCCAGCCTCGCAGACCCCCAACAAGACAGCAGCCCCCGACACGC
ACCGCACCCCCAGCCGCTCCTTTGGGACCGTGGCCACCGAGCCCAAGCTCTTCGGGGGCTTCAACACTTC
TGACACCGTCACGTCGCCGCAGCGTGCCGGGGCACTGGCTGGCGGCGTCACCACTTTCGTGGCTCTCTAT
GACTACGAGTCCCGGACTGAAACGGACTTGTCCTTCAAGAAAGGAGAACGCCTGCAGATTGTCAACAACA
CGGAAGGTGACTGGTGGCTGGCTCATTCCCTCACTACAGGACAGACGGGCTACATCCCCAGTAACTATGT
CGCGCCCTCAGACTCCATCCAGGCTGAAGAGTGGTACTTTGGGAAGATCACTCGTCGGGAGTCCGAGCGG
CTGCTGCTCAACCCCGAAAACCCCCGGGGAACCTTCTTGGTCCGGGAGAGCGAGACGACAAAAGGTGCCT
ATTGCCTCTCCGTTTCTGACTTTGACAACGCCAAGGGGCTCAATGTGAAGCACTACAAGATCCGCAAGCT
GGACAGCGGCGGCTTCTACATCACCTCACGCACACAGTTCAGCAGCCTGCAGCAGCTGGTGGCCTACTAC
TCCAAACATGCTGATGGCTTGTGCCACCGCCTGACCAACGTCTGCCCCACGTCCAAGCCCCAGACCCAGG
GACTCGCCAAGGACGCGTGGGAAATCCCCCGGGAGTCGCTGCGGCTGGAGGTGAAGCTGGGGCAGGGCTG
CTTTGGAGAGGTCTGGATGGGGACCTGGAACGGCACCACCAGAGTGGCCATAAAGACTCTGAAGCCCGGC
ACCATGTCCCCGGAGGCCTTCCTGCAGGAAGCCCAAGTGATGAAGAAGCTCCGGCATGAGAAGCTGGTTC
AGCTGTACGCAGTGGTGTCGGAAGAGCCCATCTACATCGTCACTGAGTACATGAGCAAGGGGAGCCTCCT
GGATTTCCTGAAGGGAGAGATGGGCAAGTACCTGCGGCTGCCACAGCTCGTCGATATGGCTGCTCAGATT
GCATCCGGCATGGCCTATGTGGAGAGGATGAACTACGTGCACCGAGACCTGCGGGCGGCCAACATCCTGG
TGGGGGAGAACCTGGTGTGCAAGGTGGCTGACTTTGGGCTGGCACGCCTCATCGAGGACAACGAGTACAC
AGCACGGCAAGGTGCCAAGTTCCCCATCAAGTGGACAGCCCCCGAGGCAGCCCTCTATGGCCGGTTCACC
ATCAAGTCGGATGTCTGGTCCTTCGGCATCCTGCTGACTGAGCTGACCACCAAGGGCCGGGTGCCATACC
CAGGGATGGTCAACAGGGAGGTGCTGGACCAGGTGGAGAGGGGCTACCGCATGCCCTGCCCGCCCGAGTG
CCCCGAGTCGCTGCATGACCTCATGTGCCAGTGCTGGCGGAAGGACCCTGAGGAGCGGCCCACTTTTGAG
TACCTGCAGGCCTTCCTGGAGGACTACTTCACCTCGACAGAGCCCCAGTTCCAGCCTGGAGAGAACCTAT
AGTGACTCGAGATATCTAGACCCAGCTTTCTTGTACAAAGTTGGCATTATAAGAAAGCATTGCTTATCAA
TTTGTTGCAACGAACAGGTCACTATCAGTCAAAATAAAATCATTATTTGCCATCCAGCTGCAGCTCTGGC
CCGTGTCTCAAAATCTCTGATGTTACATTGCACAAGATAAAAATATATCATCATGAACAATAAAACTGTC
TGCTTACATAAACAGTAATACAAGGGGTGTTATGAGCCATATTCAACGGGAAACGTCGAGGCCGCGATTA
AATTCCAACATGGATGCTGATTTATATGGGTATAAATGGGCTCGCGATAATGTCGGGCAATCAGGTGCGA
CAATCTATCGCTTGTATGGGAAGCCCGATGCGCCAGAGTTGTTTCTGAAACATGGCAAAGGTAGCGTTGC
CAATGATGTTACAGATGAGATGGTCAGACTAAACTGGCTGACGGAATTTATGCCTCTTCCGACCATCAAG
CATTTTATCCGTACTCCTGATGATGCATGGTTACTCACCACTGCGATCCCCGGAAAAACAGCATTCCAGG
TATTAGAAGAATATCCTGATTCAGGTGAAAATATTGTTGATGCGCTGGCAGTGTTCCTGCGCCGGTTGCA
TTCGATTCCTGTTTGTAATTGTCCTTTTAACAGCGATCGCGTATTTCGTCTCGCTCAGGCGCAATCACGA
ATGAATAACGGTTTGGTTGATGCGAGTGATTTTGATGACGAGCGTAATGGCTGGCCTGTTGAACAAGTCT
GGAAAGAAATGCATAAACTTTTGCCATTCTCACCGGATTCAGTCGTCACTCATGGTGATTTCTCACTTGA
TAACCTTATTTTTGACGAGGGGAAATTAATAGGTTGTATTGATGTTGGACGAGTCGGAATCGCAGACCGA
TACCAGGATCTTGCCATCCTATGGAACTGCCTCGGTGAGTTTTCTCCTTCATTACAGAAACGGCTTTTTC
AAAAATATGGTATTGATAATCCTGATATGAATAAATTGCAGTTTCATTTGATGCTCGATGAGTTTTTCTA
ATCAGAATTGGTTAATTGGTTGTAACATTATTCAGATTGGGCCCCGTTCCACTGAGCGTCAGACCCCGTA
GAAAAGATCAAAGGATCTTCTTGAGATCCTTTTTTTCTGCGCGTAATCTGCTGCTTGCAAACAAAAAAAC
CACCGCTACCAGCGGTGGTTTGTTTGCCGGATCAAGAGCTACCAACTCTTTTTCCGAAGGTAACTGGCTT
CAGCAGAGCGCAGATACCAAATACTGTTCTTCTAGTGTAGCCGTAGTTAGGCCACCACTTCAAGAACTCT
GTAGCACCGCCTACATACCTCGCTCTGCTAATCCTGTTACCAGTGGCTGCTGCCAGTGGCGATAAGTCGT
GTCTTACCGGGTTGGACTCAAGACGATAGTTACCGGATAAGGCGCAGCGGTCGGGCTGAACGGGGGGTTC
GTGCACACAGCCCAGCTTGGAGCGAACGACCTACACCGAACTGAGATACCTACAGCGTGAGCTATGAGAA
AGCGCCACGCTTCCCGAAGGGAGAAAGGCGGACAGGTATCCGGTAAGCGGCAGGGTCGGAACAGGAGAGC
GCACGAGGGAGCTTCCAGGGGGAAACGCCTGGTATCTTTATAGTCCTGTCGGGTTTCGCCACCTCTGACT
TGAGCGTCGATTTTTGTGATGCTCGTCAGGGGGGCGGAGCCTATGGAAAAACGCCAGCAACGCGGCCTTT
TTACGGTTCCTGGCCTTTTGCTGGCCTTTTGCTCACATGTT
Features (pLannotate 1.2.2; 8 found; start..end, strand, type, name):
      1..46      +  rep_origin     RSF ori (fragment): Plasmids containing the RSF 1030 origin of replication can be propagated in E. coli cells that contain additional plasmids with compatible origins.
    106..149     -  terminator     rrnB T1 terminator: Escherichia coli rrnB; transcription terminator T1 from the E. coli rrnB gene
    281..308     +  terminator     rrnB T2 terminator: transcription terminator T2 from the E. coli rrnB gene
    358..457     +  protein_bind   attL1: mutant version of attL; recombination site for the Gateway® LR reaction LR Clonase™
    501..2099    +  CDS            SRC: SRC_CHICK - Experimental evidence at protein level: Swiss-Prot protein existence level 1. Non-receptor protein tyrosine kinase which is activated following engagement of many different classes of cellular receptors including immune response receptors, integrins and other adhesion receptors, receptor protein tyrosine kinases, G protein-coupled receptors as well as cytokine receptors. Participates in signaling pathways that control a diverse spectrum of biological activities including gene transcription, immune response, cell adhesion, cell cycle progression, apoptosis, migration, and transforma
   2120..2219    -  protein_bind   attL2: mutant version of attL; recombination site for the Gateway® LR reaction LR Clonase™
   2342..3151    +  CDS            KanR: aminoglycoside phosphotransferase; aph(3')-Ia; confers resistance to kanamycin in bacteria or G418 (Geneticin®) in eukaryotes
   3241..3829    +  rep_origin     ori: high-copy-number ColE1/pMB1/pBR322/pUC origin of replication
