[The description below was written by a language model from this plasmid's Addgene catalogue record and pLannotate feature annotations shown in this document.]
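Description:
pENTR2b-Src(Y527F) is a Gateway entry clone built on the commercial pENTR2b backbone, carrying the chicken (Gallus gallus) Src coding sequence with a Y527F substitution. The plasmid is 3,891 bp in total and is maintained in E. coli as a high-copy plasmid through a ColE1/pUC-type origin, with selection by a kanamycin resistance gene (aminoglycoside phosphotransferase). The annotation also flags a very short fragment matching the RSF origin next to the pUC origin, which is most likely a homology hit rather than a second functional replicon.

The roughly 1.6 kb Src open reading frame was inserted by restriction cloning between KpnI and XhoI sites, both of which are retained, and it sits between the attL1 and attL2 recombination sites. The record lists no promoter, as expected for an entry vector. The rrnB T1 and T2 transcription terminators upstream of attL1 insulate the insert from read-through transcription in bacteria. No epitope tags or reporters are annotated.

Src is a non-receptor tyrosine kinase acting downstream of integrins, receptor tyrosine kinases and other receptors. Tyr527 is the C-terminal regulatory residue whose phosphorylation holds the kinase in a closed, inactive conformation, so replacing it with phenylalanine gives a constitutively active kinase, as the record states. The construct is not itself an expression plasmid. It serves as a donor for LR Clonase recombination, which moves the active Src allele into attR-containing destination vectors that supply the promoter, tags or viral elements needed for expression. The associated publication concerns integrin beta1 phosphorylation and breast cancer cell invasion.
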