Addgene plasmid #215460: pENTR2b-Src(Y527F)
Purpose: Gateway entry vector with Src constitutively-active mutant (Y527F)
Depositing lab: Johanna Ivaska. Depositing organization: Turku Bioscience Centre. Publication: Dynamic regulation of integrin beta1 phosphorylation supports invasion of breast cancer cells. Conway JRW, Joshi O, Kaivola J, Follain G, Gounis M, Kuhl D, Ivaska J. Nat Cell Biol. 2025 May 26. doi: 10.1038/s41556-025-01663-4. PubMed 40419795.
Backbone
  Vector backbone: pENTR2b
  Backbone manufacturer: Thermo Fisher Scientific Inc.
  Total vector size (bp): 3891
  Vector type: Gateway entry vector
Growth in bacteria
  Bacterial resistance: Kanamycin, 50 μg/mL
  Growth temperature: 37°C
  Growth strain: DH5alpha
  Copy number: High Copy
Gene/Insert
  Gene/Insert name: Src
  Species: G. gallus (chicken)
  Insert size (bp): 1602
  Mutation: Y527F (constitutively-active)
  Entrez Gene: SRC (a.k.a. PP60C-SCR, SDR, c-src)
  Promoter: none
  Cloning method: Restriction Enzyme; 5′ cloning site KpnI (not destroyed); 3′ cloning site XhoI (not destroyed)
  Sequencing primers: 5′ attL1_F; 3′ attL2_R
Terms and licenses: Academic/Nonprofit Terms; Industry Terms
How to cite: pENTR2b-Src(Y527F) was a gift from Johanna Ivaska (Addgene plasmid # 215460 ; http://n2t.net/addgene:215460 ; RRID:Addgene_215460)
